>Addgene plasmid #159896 | pSEM229 - [Pmlc-1 | mNeonGreen | cbr-tbb-2 UTR] | addgene full sequence | sequence record 315119 | Addgene NGS Result
ATTCACTGGCCGTCGTTTTACAACGTCGTGACTGGGAAAACCCTGGCGTTACCCAACTTAATCGCCTTGC
AGCACATCCCCCTTTCGCCAGCTGGCGTAATAGCGAAGAGGCCCGCACCGATCGCCCTTCCCAACAGTTG
CGCAGCCTGAATGGCGAATGGCGCCTGATGCGGTATTTTCTCCTTACGCATCTGTGCGGTATTTCACACC
GCATATGGTGCACTCTCAGTGCAATCTGCTCTGATGCCGCATAGTTAAGCCAGCCCCGACACCCGCCAAC
ACCCGCTGACGCGCCCTGACGGGCTTGTCTGCTCCCGGCATCCGCTTACAGACAAGCTGTGACCGTCTCC
GGGAGCTGCATGTGTCAGAGGTTTTCACCGTCATCACCGAAACGCGCGAGACGAAAGGGCCTCGTGATAC
GCCTATTTTTATAGGTTAATGTCATGATAATAATGGTTTCTTAGACGTCAGGTGGCACTTTTCGGGGAAA
TGTGCGCGGAACCCCTATTTGTTTATTTTTCTAAATACATTCAAATATGTATCCGCTCATGAGACAATAA
CCCTGATAAATGCTTCAATAATATTGAAAAAGGAAGAGTATGAGTATTCAACATTTCCGTGTCGCCCTTA
TTCCCTTTTTTGCGGCATTTTGCCTTCCTGTTTTTGCTCACCCAGAAACGCTGGTGAAAGTAAAAGATGC
TGAAGATCAGTTGGGTGCACGAGTGGGTTACATCGAACTGGATCTCAACAGCGGTAAGATCCTTGAGAGT
TTTCGCCCCGAAGAACGTTTTCCAATGATGAGCACTTTTAAAGTTCTGCTATGTGGCGCGGTATTATCCC
GTATTGACGCCGGGCAAGAGCAACTCGGTCGCCGCATACACTATTCTCAGAATGACTTGGTTGAGTACTC
ACCAGTCACAGAAAAGCATCTTACGGATGGCATGACAGTAAGAGAATTATGCAGTGCTGCCATAACCATG
AGTGATAACACTGCGGCCAACTTACTTCTGACAACGATCGGAGGACCGAAGGAGCTAACCGCTTTTTTGC
ACAACATGGGGGATCATGTAACTCGCCTTGATCGTTGGGAACCGGAGCTGAATGAAGCCATACCAAACGA
CGAGCGTGACACCACGATGCCTGTAGCAATGGCAACAACGTTGCGCAAACTATTAACTGGCGAACTACTT
ACTCTAGCTTCCCGGCAACAATTAATAGACTGGATGGAGGCGGATAAAGTTGCAGGACCACTTCTGCGCT
CGGCCCTTCCGGCTGGCTGGTTTATTGCTGATAAATCTGGAGCCGGTGAGCGTGGCTCTCGCGGTATCAT
TGCAGCACTGGGGTCAGATGGTAAGCCCTCCCGTATCGTAGTTATCTACACGACGGGGAGTCAGGCAACT
ATGGATGAACGAAATAGACAGATCGCTGAGATAGGTGCCTCACTGATTAAGCATTGGTAACTGTCAGACC
AAGTTTACTCATATATACTTTAGATTGATTTAAAACTTCATTTTTAATTTAAAAGGATCTAGGTGAAGAT
CCTTTTTGATAATCTCATGACCAAAATCCCTTAACGTGAGTTTTCGTTCCACTGAGCGTCAGACCCCGTA
GAAAAGATCAAAGGATCTTCTTGAGATCCTTTTTTTCTGCGCGTAATCTGCTGCTTGCAAACAAAAAAAC
CACCGCTACCAGCGGTGGTTTGTTTGCCGGATCAAGAGCTACCAACTCTTTTTCCGAAGGTAACTGGCTT
CAGCAGAGCGCAGATACCAAATACTGTTCTTCTAGTGTAGCCGTAGTTAGGCCACCACTTCAAGAACTCT
GTAGCACCGCCTACATACCTCGCTCTGCTAATCCTGTTACCAGTGGCTGCTGCCAGTGGCGATAAGTCGT
GTCTTACCGGGTTGGACTCAAGACGATAGTTACCGGATAAGGCGCAGCGGTCGGGCTGAACGGGGGGTTC
GTGCACACAGCCCAGCTTGGAGCGAACGACCTACACCGAACTGAGATACCTACAGCGTGAGCTATGAGAA
AGCGCCACGCTTCCCGAAGGGAGAAAGGCGGACAGGTATCCGGTAAGCGGCAGGGTCGGAACAGGAGAGC
GCACGAGGGAGCTTCCAGGGGGAAACGCCTGGTATCTTTATAGTCCTGTCGGGTTTCGCCACCTCTGACT
TGAGCGTCGATTTTTGTGATGCTCGTCAGGGGGGCGGAGCCTATGGAAAAACGCCAGCAACGCGGCCTTT
TTACGGTTCCTGGTCTTTTGCTGGCCTTTTGCTCACATGTTCTTTCCTGCGTTATCCCCTGATTCTGTGG
ATAACCGTATTACCGCCTTTGAGTGAGCTGATACCAGCGGATAACAATTTCACACAGGAAACAGCTATGA
CCATGATTACGCCAAGCTATCAACTTTGTATAGAAAAGTTGAGCGTTTCTGCCAGCTGACGCATTATCTT
AAAAGCTGTTTTCAGATAAGAGCACTGGTAGACAGAACACTCAATAGAAAATCAGATGAAAAAGTTTGAA
AGTTGAGGAATCAAAAAAGTTATCCTTGTTAATTTAGGATATGAGTAAGAACCTCTTGTCACACTAATTC
TGATGGAAGGTTTTTTTTTCTGAATCGTTTCTGAATTGTCTCCAATGAGAGTATAGTTCGAAACACAATT
TTTGTCTGTTATTCAATGACATCAAAATTATTGATTTCAAAAATAGCTGCAAATCCTAAAATCAAAAATC
ACTGCGTATGTCAAAACTTTGAAGATTGTGTGAAAATCAATATTTGCTCTGTTTCATCCTATCTTAAAAT
ACGCCCGATTAATTATTTCATTTTAACAAAACTTGAAAAAAAACTATACAAATAGATTTCACAAGTAGTT
GAAACAATTAGTAGGAAAATTATAATTTATACCAGAAAAATATATGTCAAAAAAAATTATCGTTAGTGAA
ATATTATAAACAGATATTACTGGAACCATCTGATAAATTCAGTATGTCCCATTTAGTCATGTTATGAAAA
TTAAAATTTATAATCAAGTTCCAAAACAAAAGAGTTTCAGATTTTCAAGTTTTCAATTATCCTGTTTGTT
GGAAATGTTGAATTTAAACCTTCCTTTCCAACTCAAAACAAATTCTGATTATGTTGTGCCCTGCTCAGAT
TTAAAGCTCGGATGATCTATTCCCTTTCCCTTATTGCATCCCCTCATTTATCCGATCGAGCAACTTTTTC
GATGGCGGGTAAGAGGCATCGCGACGCAAGCAAGGCGAGAGTTTTGCCCATCTTCTTGGAAACCTCCGAC
GGGTGCCTGATGTTAGCACCACGGGGGCGGTGCGCCTCTTGTGTAAAGTTGTTGAGATTTGCTCAAACAG
CCCTCCCCTCGACGCGGGGCCCAACGAGTGTAAAAGGCAGACAAAAGCGACGGATAATCTTCAGTTAGTC
TCAGTTCACTACTCAGTACAGTCCACAAAATGGTGAGTTGGATTTTTTAATAAGTTATTTGAAAAGCATG
AGTTTCTGTATAGGAATAGGAGTGCGTTCATATATATTTTGATTTAACCTGTCTATATTGTATTTAAAAA
ATTATTTATTTTGAATCAGAGGTTCTATAATCAGTTTCATCTTTAAAAAATTTCTGGTAAATTAAGAACG
TAACATTTAGATTTAGGCTTTGTTTAAAAATCAAGCAATTAAATCGACTATAAAATTGTCAATATGTTCT
CAATTTTCCAGTCCAAGGCCGCCAAGACAAGTTTGTACAAAAAAGCAGGCTCGGCCGGCAGTACTAGCGG
TGGCAGTGGAGGTACCGGCGGAAGCAGTTCCAAGGTAACACTTAGTTTTTGTTGCTCTGTTTAAAAATTA
ATTTTAAGGGAGAGGAGGACAACATGGCCTCCCTCCCAGCCACCCACGAGCTCCACATCTTCGGCTCCAT
CAACGGAGTCGACTTCGACATGGTCGGACAAGGAACCGGAAACCCAAACGACGGATACGAGGAGCTCAAC
CTCAAGTCCACCAAGGTAAGTTTTCTTGAGACCTTTACTAACTAACTAGGTCTCATAGATTTTCAGGGTG
ACCTCCAATTCTCCCCATGGATACTCGTCCCACACATCGGATACGGATTCCACCAATACCTCCCATACCC
AGACGGAATGTCCCCATTCCAAGCCGCCATGGTCGACGGGTCCGGATACCAAGTCCACCGTACCATGCAA
TTCGAGGACGGAGCCTCCCTCACCGTCAACTACCGTTACACCTACGAGGGATCGCACATCAAGGTAAGTT
ATGTAGAGACCTTTACTAACTAACTAGGTCTCAAACATTTTCAGGGAGAGGCCCAAGTCAAGGGAACCGG
ATTCCCAGCCGACGGACCAGTCATGACCAACTCCCTCACCGCCGCCGACTGGTGCCGTTCCAAGAAGACC
TACCCAAACGACAAGACCATCATCTCCACCTTCAAGTGGTCCTACACCACCGGAAACGGAAAGCGTTACC
GTTCCACCGCCCGTACCACCTACACCTTCGCCAAGCCAATGGCCGCCAACTACCTCAAGGTAAGTTCTTT
AGAGACCTTTACTAACTAACTAGGTCTCAGTAATTTTCAGAACCAACCAATGTACGTCTTCCGTAAGACC
GAGCTCAAGCACTCCAAGACCGAGCTCAACTTCAAGGAGTGGCAAAAGGCCTTCACCGACGTCATGGGAA
TGGACGAGCTCTACAAGGGTGGCACAGGAGGAACGGGCGGTAGTGGAGGCACTGGTGCCGGCAACCCAGC
TTTCTTGTACAAAGTGGAATAGATTCTCGACACCCCTAACTTCCATCACAAGCATTCTATTTCTTTCCAC
AACCTTCTTAAACCCCCCGTATTCGTTTCTTCCCTCACTTGTCTCTCTCACCCGCCCCGCTCTCCGACGT
CATCCACCACCCATCCATTCACTAATTTATTTGCTTTTTTGATTGTTTTTCTTCTCGGAGACGTTCGCCG
TCCCAAGTTTTATCTCTGAAATTTGCGTCTGAGTGAAGTGAATGCTGAAGTTTCGTGTAGTTCTCAAGAT
AGCGGCCCAAAAGTGCATTTGAGCACAAATATTTGTATTGTGGTTTTTTGATTTCTTTAAGAAGTAGCCG
CAATGGGTTTCGAAATCTGTTAGGATATTATGCTTGTCTGAGAAAAAAAAACGGTGAGACGCAGAGAAAT
AGTGTCTGCGTCTCCACTTAATATGTGCTATTTAGGCTCTCCGCTTCGATATCGCTACCGTATTCAGACT
GCAAAAAATACTCTAACCTTTTTTTTCTCAGACAAGCATAATAACAATAGGTAAAAAAAACTGAACCTAT
TTATTCAAAACTTGATTGGTAAAACATTATATAGAGAAACCGAAAAATATACAATTGAATCCTAGGTTAA
ATTCGCCGCCTTCACAAATCCATTCTGCTCAACTTTATTATACATAGTTGATA
Features (pLannotate 1.2.2; 15 found; start..end, strand, type, name):
      1..158     +  CDS            lacZα (fragment): LacZα fragment of β-galactosidase; lacZ fragment
    164..263     -  misc_feature   bom (fragment): basis of mobility region from pBR322
    365..400     -  CDS            rop (fragment): Rop protein, which maintains plasmids at low copy number; rop
    495..599     +  promoter       AmpR promoter: bla
    600..1460    +  CDS            AmpR: β-lactamase; bla; confers resistance to ampicillin, carbenicillin, and related antibiotics
   1631..2219    +  rep_origin     ori: high-copy-number ColE1/pMB1/pBR322/pUC origin of replication
   2401..2421    +  protein_bind   attB4: mutant version of attB; core recombination site for the Gateway® BP reaction BP Clonase™
   2837..2853    -  terminator     TEF terminator (fragment): Ashbya gossypii TEF terminator
   3737..3761    +  protein_bind   attB1: mutant version of attB; recombination site for the Gateway® BP reaction BP Clonase™
   3856..4707    +  CDS            mNeonGreen: mNeonGreen is a basic (constitutively fluorescent) green/yellow fluorescent protein published in 2013, derived from Branchiostoma lanceolatum. It is reported to be a very rapidly-maturing monomer with moderate acid sensitivity.
   4757..4777    -  protein_bind   attB2: mutant version of attB; core recombination site for the Gateway® BP reaction BP Clonase™
   4922..4940    +  terminator     tbb-2 terminator (fragment): tbb-2; transcription terminator for the C. elegans tubulin beta-2 gene
   4992..5016    +  terminator     tbb-2 terminator (fragment): tbb-2; transcription terminator for the C. elegans tubulin beta-2 gene
   5066..5082    +  terminator     tbb-2 terminator (fragment): tbb-2; transcription terminator for the C. elegans tubulin beta-2 gene
   5420..5440    -  protein_bind   attB3: mutant version of attB; core recombination site for the Gateway® BP reaction BP Clonase™
