[The description below was written by a language model from this plasmid's Addgene catalogue record and pLannotate feature annotations shown in this document.]
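Description:
pSEM229 is a C. elegans expression plasmid of about 5.4 kb, assembled by three-fragment Gateway recombination into the pDEST R4-R3 destination backbone. It is propagated in E. coli as a high-copy plasmid, replicating from a ColE1/pUC-type origin and selected with ampicillin through the β-lactamase gene and its native promoter. Short remnants of lacZα, the pBR322 bom region and rop are also annotated, but these are fragments left over from the backbone and have no evident function.

The payload is a single transcription unit whose three modules are separated by Gateway recombination scars. The interval between attB4 and attB1, roughly 1.3 kb, corresponds to the promoter slot. The annotation tool did not label it, but the catalogue entry identifies it as Pmlc-1, characterised in the associated publication as a strong pan-muscular promoter. A very short match to a fungal TEF terminator within this interval is most likely a spurious hit. Between attB1 and attB2 lies the coding sequence for mNeonGreen, a bright, rapidly maturing monomeric green/yellow fluorescent protein. The attB2 to attB3 interval holds the 3' UTR, recorded as cbr-tbb-2. It is detected only as scattered partial matches to the C. elegans tbb-2 terminator, as might be expected for a related but divergent β-tubulin 3' region.

The plasmid serves as a fluorescent co-injection marker. When injected along with other DNA it is incorporated into extrachromosomal arrays, so animals carrying an array show green muscle fluorescence. According to the publication title, this visible signal also helps in selecting single-copy insertions, presumably by allowing array-bearing animals to be recognised and excluded.
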