Addgene plasmid #159896: pSEM229 - [Pmlc-1 | mNeonGreen | cbr-tbb-2 UTR]
Purpose: Fluorescent co-injection marker to identify extrachromosomal arrays in C. elegans
Depositing lab: Christian Froekjaer-Jensen. Depositing organization: King Abdullah University of Science and Technology (KAUST). Publication: Characterizing a strong pan-muscular promoter (Pmlc-1) as a fluorescent co-injection marker to select for single-copy insertions. El Mouridi S, Peng Y, Frokjaer-Jensen C. MicroPubl Biol. 2020 Sep 3;2020. doi: 10.17912/micropub.biology.000302. PubMed 32908967.
Backbone
  Vector backbone: pDEST R4-R3
  Vector type: Worm Expression
Growth in bacteria
  Bacterial resistance: Ampicillin, 100 μg/mL
  Growth temperature: 37°C
  Growth strain: DH5alpha
  Copy number: High Copy
Gene/Insert
  Gene/Insert name: Pmlc-1 | mNeonGreen | cbr-tbb-2 UTR
  Species: C. elegans (nematode)
Terms and licenses: Academic/Nonprofit Terms; Industry Terms: Not Available to Industry
Depositor comments: Synthetic Genome Biology lab @ KAUST www.wormbuilder.org
How to cite: pSEM229 - [Pmlc-1 | mNeonGreen | cbr-tbb-2 UTR] was a gift from Christian Froekjaer-Jensen (Addgene plasmid # 159896 ; http://n2t.net/addgene:159896 ; RRID:Addgene_159896)
